Addgene plasmid #17303: pCMV-PV-NLS-CDEF-GFP
Depositing lab: Anton Bennett. Depositing organization: Yale University. Publication: Epidermal growth factor-mediated activation of the ETS domain transcription factor Elk-1 requires nuclear calcium. Pusl T, Wu JJ, Zimmerman TL, Zhang L, Ehrlich BE, Berchtold MW, Hoek JB, Karpen SJ, Nathanson MH, Bennett AM. J Biol Chem. 2002 Jul 26. 277(30):27517-27. 10.1074/jbc.M203002200 PubMed 11971908.
Backbone
  Vector backbone: pCMV-Myc-Cyto-GFP
  Backbone size w/o insert (bp): 5900
  Vector type: Mammalian Expression
  Selectable markers: Neomycin (select with G418)
Growth in bacteria
  Bacterial resistance: Ampicillin, 100 μg/mL
  Growth temperature: 37°C
  Growth strain: DH5alpha
  Copy number: High Copy
Gene/Insert
  Gene/Insert name: PV-NLS-CDEF-GFP (alt name: Parvalbumin)
  Species: R. norvegicus (rat)
  Insert size (bp): 1100
  Mutation: Functional Ca2+ binding sites (CD or EF Domain ) were inactivated by substituting a glutamate for a valine residue at position 12 of each Ca2 + binding loop.
  GenBank ID: M12725
  Entrez Gene: Pvalb (a.k.a. PALB1, Pva)
  Tag / fusion protein: Myc (C terminal on insert)
  Cloning method: Restriction Enzyme; 5′ cloning site SaII (not destroyed); 3′ cloning site Not I (not destroyed)
  Sequencing primers: 5′ pCMV
Terms and licenses: Academic/Nonprofit Terms; Industry Terms: Not Available to Industry
How to cite: pCMV-PV-NLS-CDEF-GFP was a gift from Anton Bennett (Addgene plasmid # 17303)
