[The description below was written by a language model from this plasmid's Addgene catalogue record.]
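Description:
pCMV-PV-NLS-CDEF-GFP is a mammalian expression plasmid built on the pCMV-Myc-Cyto-GFP backbone (about 5.9 kb without insert). It is maintained in E. coli as a high-copy plasmid under ampicillin selection. It also carries a neomycin resistance marker, so transfected mammalian cells can be selected with G418. No feature table accompanies the record, so the origin of replication, polyadenylation signals and exact promoter boundaries are not documented. The plasmid name and the pCMV sequencing primer indicate that expression is driven by a CMV promoter, which gives strong constitutive transcription in most mammalian cell lines.

The insert of roughly 1.1 kb, cloned between SalI and NotI sites that both remain intact, encodes rat parvalbumin (Pvalb), a small EF-hand calcium-binding protein. As the name indicates, it is fused to a nuclear localization signal and GFP, and the record lists a Myc epitope tag at the C-terminal end of the insert. This version is a mutant: both functional calcium-binding sites, the CD and EF domains, were inactivated by a glutamate/valine substitution at position 12 of each binding loop. The record's wording leaves the direction of the exchange ambiguous.

Nuclear-targeted parvalbumin is used as a compartment-specific calcium buffer, with GFP and Myc allowing its localization and expression to be confirmed. The CDEF mutant should reach the nucleus but not bind calcium. It is therefore presumably the binding-deficient control for the wild-type nuclear construct, as in the associated study on whether nuclear calcium is required for EGF-induced activation of the transcription factor Elk-1.
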