>Addgene plasmid #17303 | pCMV-PV-NLS-CDEF-GFP | addgene partial sequence | sequence record 23252 | CMV-F 5'-CGCAAATGGGCGGTAGGCGTG-3'
CACGTGGAAATTAATACGACGTGGCCACCATGGCCCAGGTGCAGCTGCAGGTCGACATGTCGATGACAGA
CTTGCTCAGCGCTGAGGACATCAAGAAGGCGATAGGAGCCTTTACTGCTGCAGACTCCTTCGACCACAAA
AAGTTCTTCCAGATGGTGGGCCTGAAGAAAAAGAGTGCGGATGATGTGAAGAAGGTGTTCCACATTCTGG
CCAAAGACAAAAGTGGCTTCATTGAGGAGGATGTGCTGGGGTCCATTCTGAAGGGCTTCTCCTCAGATGC
CAGAGACTTGTCTGCTAAGGAAACAAAGACGCTGATGGCTGCTGGAGCCAAGGACGGGGACGGCAAGATT
GGGGTTGAAGTGTGGTCCACTCTGGTGGCCGAAAGCGCGGCCGCAGATCCAAAAAAGAAGAGAAAGGTAG
ATCCAAAAAAGAAGAGAAAGGTAGATCCAAAAAAGAAGAGAAAGGTAGATACGGCCGCAGAACAAAAACT
CATCTCAGAAGAGGATCTGAATGGGGCCGCATAGTCTAGAAGCTCGCTGATCAGCCTCGACTGTGCCTTC
TAGTTGCCAGCCATCTGTTGTTTGCCCCTCCCCCGTGCCTTCCTTGACCCTGGAAGGTGCCACTCCCACT
GTCCTTTCCTAATAAAATGAGGAAATTGCATCGCATTGTCTGAGTAGGTGTCAT
