>Addgene plasmid #17303 | pCMV-PV-NLS-CDEF-GFP | addgene partial sequence | sequence record 77063 | BGH-rev 5'-TAGAAGGCACAGTCGAGG-3'
CCATTCAGATCCTCTTCTGAGATGAGTTTTTGTTCTGCGGCCGTATCTACCTTTCTCTTCTTTTTTGGAT
CTACCTTTCTCTTCTTTTTTGGATCTACCTTTCTCTTCTTTTTTGGATCTGCGGCCGCGCTTTCGGCCAC
CAGAGTGGACCACACTTCAACCCCAATCTTGCCGTCCCCGTCCTTGGCTCCAGCAGCCATCAGCGTCTTT
GTTTCCTTAGCAGACAAGTCTCTGGCATCTGAGGAGAAGCCCTTCAGAATGGACCCCAGCACATCCTCCT
CAATGAAGCCACTTTTGTCTTTGGCCAGAATGTGGAACACCTTCTTCACATCATCCGCACTCTTTTTCTT
CAGGCCCACCATCTGGAAGAACTTTTTGTGGTCGAAGGAGTCTGCAGCAGTAAAGGCTCCTATCGCCTTC
TTGATGTCCTCAGCGCTGAGCAAGTCTGTCATCGACATGTCGACCTGCAGCTGCACCTGGGCCATGGTGG
CCACGTCGTATTAATTTCCACGTGCCAGTAAGCAGTGGGTTCTCTAGTTAGCCAGAAAGCTCTGCTTATA
TAGACCTCCCACCGTACACGCCTACCGCCCATTTGCGTCAATGGGGCGGAGTTGTTACGACATTTTGGAA
AGTCCCGTTGATTTTGGTGCCAAAACAAACTCCCATTGACGTCAATGGGGTGGAGACTTGGAAATCCCCG
TGAGTCAAACCGCTATCCACGCCCATTGATGTACTGCCAAAACCGCATCACTATGGTAATAGCGATGACT
AACCGTAGATGTACTGCCAAGTAGGAAAGTCCCATAAGGTCATGTACTGGGCATAATGCCAGGCGGGCCA
TTTACCGTCATTGACGTCAATAGGGGGCGTACTTGGCATATGATACACTTGATGTACTGCCAAGTGG
